>Addgene plasmid #144127 | TFORF2528 | addgene full sequence | sequence record 400934 | Addgene NGS Result
TTAATGTAGTCTTATGCAATACTCTTGTAGTCTTGCAACATGGTAACGATGAGTTAGCAACATGCCTTAC
AAGGAGAGAAAAAGCACCGTGCATGCCGATTGGTGGAAGTAAGGTGGTACGATCGTGCCTTATTAGGAAG
GCAACAGACGGGTCTGACATGGATTGGACGAACCACTGAATTGCCGCATTGCAGAGATATTGTATTTAAG
TGCCTAGCTCGATACATAAACGGGTCTCTCTGGTTAGACCAGATCTGAGCCTGGGAGCTCTCTGGCTAAC
TAGGGAACCCACTGCTTAAGCCTCAATAAAGCTTGCCTTGAGTGCTTCAAGTAGTGTGTGCCCGTCTGTT
GTGTGACTCTGGTAACTAGAGATCCCTCAGACCCTTTTAGTCAGTGTGGAAAATCTCTAGCAGTGGCGCC
CGAACAGGGACTTGAAAGCGAAAGGGAAACCAGAGGAGCTCTCTCGACGCAGGACTCGGCTTGCTGAAGC
GCGCACGGCAAGAGGCGAGGGGCGGCGACTGGTGAGTACGCCAAAAATTTTGACTAGCGGAGGCTAGAAG
GAGAGAGATGGGTGCGAGAGCGTCAGTATTAAGCGGGGGAGAATTAGATCGCGATGGGAAAAAATTCGGT
TAAGGCCAGGGGGAAAGAAAAAATATAAATTAAAACATATAGTATGGGCAAGCAGGGAGCTAGAACGATT
CGCAGTTAATCCTGGCCTGTTAGAAACATCAGAAGGCTGTAGACAAATACTGGGACAGCTACAACCATCC
CTTCAGACAGGATCAGAAGAACTTAGATCATTATATAATACAGTAGCAACCCTCTATTGTGTGCATCAAA
GGATAGAGATAAAAGACACCAAGGAAGCTTTAGACAAGATAGAGGAAGAGCAAAACAAAAGTAAGACCAC
CGCACAGCAAGCGGCCGCTGATCTTCAGACCTGGAGGAGGAGATATGAGGGACAATTGGAGAAGTGAATT
ATATAAATATAAAGTAGTAAAAATTGAACCATTAGGAGTAGCACCCACCAAGGCAAAGAGAAGAGTGGTG
CAGAGAGAAAAAAGAGCAGTGGGAATAGGAGCTTTGTTCCTTGGGTTCTTGGGAGCAGCAGGAAGCACTA
TGGGCGCAGCGTCAATGACGCTGACGGTACAGGCCAGACAATTATTGTCTGGTATAGTGCAGCAGCAGAA
CAATTTGCTGAGGGCTATTGAGGCGCAACAGCATCTGTTGCAACTCACAGTCTGGGGCATCAAGCAGCTC
CAGGCAAGAATCCTGGCTGTGGAAAGATACCTAAAGGATCAACAGCTCCTGGGGATTTGGGGTTGCTCTG
GAAAACTCATTTGCACCACTGCTGTGCCTTGGAATGCTAGTTGGAGTAATAAATCTCTGGAACAGATTTG
GAATCACACGACCTGGATGGAGTGGGACAGAGAAATTAACAATTACACAAGCTTAATACACTCCTTAATT
GAAGAATCGCAAAACCAGCAAGAAAAGAATGAACAAGAATTATTGGAATTAGATAAATGGGCAAGTTTGT
GGAATTGGTTTAACATAACAAATTGGCTGTGGTATATAAAATTATTCATAATGATAGTAGGAGGCTTGGT
AGGTTTAAGAATAGTTTTTGCTGTACTTTCTATAGTGAATAGAGTTAGGCAGGGATATTCACCATTATCG
TTTCAGACCCACCTCCCAACCCCGAGGGGACCCATGCATTGCATCTCAATTAGTCAGCAACCAGGTGTGG
AAAGTCCCCAGGCTCCCCAGCAGGCAGAAGTATGCAAAGCATGCGTCTCAATTAGTCAGCAACCATAGTC
CCGCCCCTAACTCCGCCCATCCCGCCCCTAACTCCGCCCAGTTCCGCCCATTCTCCGCCCCATGGCTGAC
TAATTTTTTTTATTTATGCAGAGGCCGAGGCCGCCTCGGCCTCTGAGCTATTCCAGAAGTAGTGAGGAGG
CTTTTTTGGAGGCCTAGGCTTTTGCAAAAAGCTTTCTAGAGGTACCACCGGAGCTTACCATGACCGAGTA
CAAGCCCACGGTGCGCCTCGCCACCCGCGACGACGTCCCCAGGGCCGTACGCACCCTCGCCGCCGCGTTC
GCCGACTACCCCGCCACGCGCCACACCGTCGATCCGGACCGCCACATCGAGCGGGTCACCGAGCTGCAAG
AACTCTTCCTCACGCGCGTCGGGCTCGACATCGGCAAGGTGTGGGTCGCGGACGACGGCGCCGCCGTGGC
GGTCTGGACCACGCCGGAGAGCGTCGAAGCGGGGGCGGTGTTCGCCGAGATCGGCCCGCGCATGGCCGAG
TTGAGCGGTTCCCGGCTGGCCGCGCAGCAACAGATGGAAGGCCTCCTGGCGCCGCACCGGCCCAAGGAGC
CCGCGTGGTTCCTGGCCACCGTCGGCGTCTCGCCCGACCACCAGGGCAAGGGTCTGGGCAGCGCCGTCGT
GCTCCCCGGAGTGGAGGCGGCCGAGCGCGCCGGGGTGCCCGCCTTCCTGGAGACCTCCGCGCCCCGCAAC
CTCCCCTTCTACGAGCGGCTCGGCTTCACCGTCACCGCCGACGTCGAGGTGCCCGAAGGACCGCGCACCT
GGTGCATGACCCGCAAGCCCGGTGCCAGTTAACGAATTCTAGATCTTGAGACAAATGGCAGTATTCATCC
ACAATTTTAAAAGAAAAGGGGGGATTGGGGGGTACAGTGCAGGGGAAAGAATAGTAGACATAATAGCAAC
AGACATACAAACTAAAGAATTACAAAAACAAATTACAAAAATTCAAAATTTTCGGGTTTATTACAGGGAC
AGCAGAGATCCACTTTGGCGCCGGCTCGAGGCCTGCAGGTGCAAAGATGGATAAAGTTTTAAACAGAGAG
GAATCTTTGCAGCTAATGGACCTTCTAGGTCTTGAAAGGAGTGGGAATTGGCTCCGGTGCCCGTCAGTGG
GCAGAGCGCACATCGCCCACAGTCCCCGAGAAGTTGGGGGGAGGGGTCGGCAATTGAACCGGTGCCTAGA
GAAGGTGGCGCGGGGTAAACTGGGAAAGTGATGTCGTGTACTGGCTCCGCCTTTTTCCCGAGGGTGGGGG
AGAACCGTATATAAGTGCAGTAGTCGCCGTGAACGTTCTTTTTCGCAACGGGTTTGCCGCCAGAACACAG
GTAAGTGCCGTGTGTGGTTCCCGCGGGCCTGGCCTCTTTACGGGTTATGGCCCTTGCGTGCCTTGAATTA
CTTCCACCTGGCTGCAGTACGTGATTCTTGATCCCGAGCTTCGGGTTGGAAGTGGGTGGGAGAGTTCGAG
GCCTTGCGCTTAAGGAGCCCCTTCGCCTCGTGCTTGAGTTGAGGCCTGGCCTGGGCGCTGGGGCCGCCGC
GTGCGAATCTGGTGGCACCTTCGCGCCTGTCTCGCTGCTTTCGATAAGTCTCTAGCCATTTAAAATTTTT
GATGACCTGCTGCGACGCTTTTTTTCTGGCAAGATAGTCTTGTAAATGCGGGCCAAGATCTGCACACTGG
TATTTCGGTTTTTGGGGCCGCGGGCGGCGACGGGGCCCGTGCGTCCCAGCGCACATGTTCGGCGAGGCGG
GGCCTGCGAGCGCGGCCACCGAGAATCGGACGGGGGTAGTCTCAAGCTGGCCGGCCTGCTCTGGTGCCTG
GCCTCGCGCCGCCGTGTATCGCCCCGCCCTGGGCGGCAAGGCTGGCCCGGTCGGCACCAGTTGCGTGAGC
GGAAAGATGGCCGCTTCCCGGCCCTGCTGCAGGGAGCTCAAAATGGAGGACGCGGCGCTCGGGAGAGCGG
GCGGGTGAGTCACCCACACAAAGGAAAAGGGCCTTTCCGTCCTCAGCCGTCGCTTCATGTGACTCCACGG
AGTACCGGGCGCCGTCCAGGCACCTCGATTAGTTCTCGAGCTTTTGGAGTACGTCGTCTTTAGGTTGGGG
GGAGGGGTTTTATGCGATGGAGTTTCCCCACACTGAGTGGGTGGAGACTGAAGTTAGGCCAGCTTGGCAC
TTGATGTAATTCTCCTTGGAATTTGCCCTTTTTGAGTTTGGATCTTGGTTCATTCTCAAGCCTCAGACAG
TGGTTCAAAGTTTTTTTCTTCCATTTCAGGTGTCGTGAGGCTAGCACCGCCACCATGCCAAATGAGGGAA
TCCCCCACTCAAGTCAAACTCAGGAGCAAGACTGTTTACAGAGTCAACCTGTCAGTAATAATGAAGAAAT
GGCAATCAAGCAAGAAAGTGGTGGTGATGGGGAGGTGGAGGAGTACCTCTCCTTTCGTTCTGTGGGTGAC
GGGCTGTCCACCTCTGCTGTGGGGTGCGCATCAGCAGCTCCGAGGAGAGGGCCAGCCCTGCTGCACATCG
ACCGACATCAGATCCAGGCAGTAGAGCCTAGCGCCCAGGCCCTTGAGCTGCAGGGTTTGGGTGTGGACGT
CTATGACCAGGACGTGCTGGAACAGGGAGTGCTTCAGCAGGTGGACAATGCCATCCATGAGGCCAGCCGT
GCCTCCCAGCTCGTTGACGTGGAGAAGGAGTATCGGTCGGTCCTGGATGACCTCACGTCATGTACGACAT
CCCTAAGGCAAATCAATAAAATTATTGAACAGCTTAGCCCTCAAGCTGCCACCAGCAGAGACATCAACAG
GAAACTAGATTCTGTAAAACGACAGAAGTATAATAAGGAACAACAGCTAAAAAAGATCACTGCAAAACAA
AAGCATCTCCAGGCCATCCTTGGAGGAGCAGAGGTGAAAATTGAACTAGATCACGCCAGTCTGGAGGAGG
ATGCAGAGCCGGGGCCATCCAGTCTTGGCAGCATGCTCATGCCTGTCCAGGAGACTGCCTGGGAAGAGCT
CATCCGCACTGGCCAGATGACACCTTTTGGTACCCAGATCCCTCAGAAACAGGAGAAAAAGCCCAGAAAA
ATCATGCTTAATGAAGCATCAGGCTTCGAAAAGTATTTGGCAGATCAAGCAAAACTGTCTTTTGAAAGGA
AGAAGCAAGGTTGTAATAAAAGAGCAGCTAGAAAAGCTCCAGCCCCAGTCACGCCTCCAGCCCCAGTGCA
AAATAAAAACAAACCAAACAAGAAAGCCAGAGTTCTGTCCAAAAAAGAGGAGCGTTTGAAAAAGCACATC
AAGAAACTCCAGAAGAGGGCTTTGCAGTTCCAGGGGAAAGTGGGATTGCCAAAGGCAAGGAGACCTTGGG
AGTCAGACATGAGGCCAGAGGCAGAGGGAGACTCTGAGGGTGAAGAGTCTGAGTATTTCCCCACAGAGGA
GGAGGAAGAGGAGGAAGATGACGAGGTGGAGGGGGCAGAGGCGGACCTGTCTGGAGATGGTACTGACTAT
GAGCTGAAGCCTCTGCCCAAGGGCGGGAAACGGCAGAAGAAAGTGCCAGTGCAGGAGATTGATGATGACT
TTTTCCCAAGTTCTGGGGAAGAAGCTGAAGCTGCTTCTGTAGGAGAAGGAGGAGGAGGAGGTCGGAAAGT
GGGAAGATACCGAGATGATGGAGATGAAGATTATTATAAGCAGCGGTTAAGGAGATGGAATAAACTGAGA
CTGCAGGACAAAGAGAAACGTCTGAAGCTGGAGGACGATTCTGAGGAAAGTGATGCTGAATTTGACGAAG
GTTTTAAAGTGCCAGGTTTTCTGTTCAAAAAGCTTTTTAAGTACCAGCAGACAGGTGTTAGGTGGCTGTG
GGAATTGCACTGCCAGCAGGCAGGAGGAATTCTGGGAGATGAAATGGGATTGGGCAAGACCATCCAGATA
ATTGCCTTCTTGGCAGGTCTGAGCTACAGCAAGATCAGGACTCGTGGTTCAAATTACAGGTTTGAGGGGT
TGGGTCCAACTGTAATTGTCTGTCCAACAACAGTGATGCATCAGTGGGTGAAGGAATTTCACACGTGGTG
GCCTCCGTTCAGAGTGGCAATTCTACATGAAACCGGTTCCTATACCCACAAAAAGGAGAAACTAATTCGA
GATGTTGCTCATTGTCATGGAATTTTGATCACATCTTACTCCTACATTCGATTGATGCAGGATGACATTA
GCAGGTATGACTGGCACTATGTGATCTTGGACGAAGGACACAAAATTCGAAATCCAAATGCTGCTGTCAC
CCTTGCTTGCAAACAGTTTCGCACCCCTCATCGGATCATTCTGTCTGGCTCACCGATGCAAAATAACCTC
CGAGAGCTGTGGTCGCTCTTTGACTTCATCTTCCCGGGAAAGTTAGGCACGTTGCCTGTGTTTATGGAGC
AGTTCTCCGTCCCCATCACCATGGGGGGATATTCAAATGCTTCCCCAGTACAGGTCAAAACTGCTTACAA
GTGTGCATGTGTCTTACGAGATACCATAAATCCATACCTACTGCGGAGAATGAAGTCAGATGTCAAGATG
AGCCTTTCTTTGCCAGATAAAAATGAACAGGTCTTATTTTGCCGTCTTACAGATGAGCAGCATAAAGTCT
ACCAAAATTTCGTTGATTCCAAAGAAGTTTACAGGATTCTCAATGGAGAGATGCAGATTTTCTCCGGACT
TATAGCCCTAAGAAAAATTTGCAACCACCCTGATCTCTTTTCTGGAGGTCCCAAGAATCTCAAAGGTCTT
CCTGATGATGAACTAGAAGAAGATCAGTTTGGGTACTGGAAACGTTCTGGGAAAATGATTGTTGTTGAGT
CTTTGTTGAAAATATGGCACAAGCAGGGTCAGCGAGTATTGCTGTTTTCTCAGTCAAGGCAGATGCTGGA
CATACTTGAAGTATTCCTTAGAGCCCAAAAGTATACCTATCTCAAGATGGATGGTACCACTACAATAGCT
TCAAGACAGCCACTGATTACGAGATACAATGAGGACACATCCATATTTGTGTTTCTTCTGACCACGCGGG
TGGGCGGCTTAGGTGTCAACCTGACGGGGGCAAACAGAGTTGTCATCTATGACCCAGACTGGAACCCAAG
CACGGACACGCAGGCCCGGGAGCGAGCATGGAGAATAGGCCAGAAGAAGCAAGTGACTGTGTACAGGCTC
CTGACTGCGGGCACCATTGAAGAAAAGATCTACCACCGACAAATCTTCAAGCAGTTTTTGACAAATAGAG
TGCTAAAAGACCCAAAACAAAGGCGGTTTTTCAAATCCAATGATCTCTATGAGCTATTTACTCTGACTAG
TCCTGATGCATCCCAGAGCACTGAAACAAGTGCAATTTTTGCAGGAACTGGATCAGATGTTCAGACACCC
AAATGCCATCTAAAAAGAAGGATTCAACCAGCCTTTGGAGCAGACCATGATGTTCCAAAACGCAAGAAGT
TCCCTGCTTCTAACATATCTGTAAATGATGCCACATCATCTGAAGAGAAATCTGAGGCTAAAGGAGCTGA
AGTAAATGCAGTAACTTCTAATCGAAGTGATCCTTTGAAAGATGACCCTCACATGAGTAGTAATGTAACT
AGCAATGATAGGCTTGGAGAAGAGACAAATGCAGTATCTGGACCAGAAGAGTTGTCAGTGATTAGTGGAA
ATGGGGAATGTTCAAATTCTTCAGGAACAGGCAAAACTTCTATGCCATCTGGTGATGAAAGCATTGATGA
AAAGTTAGGTCTTTCTTACAAAAGAGAAAGACCCAGCCAGGCTCAAACAGAAGCTTTTTGGGAGAATAAA
CAAATGGAAAATAATTTTTATAAGCACAAGTCAAAAACAAAACATCATAGTGTGGCAGAAGAAGAGACCC
TGGAGAAACATCTGAGACCAAAGCAAAAGCCTAAGAACTCTAAGCATTGCAGAGACGCCAAGTTTGAAGG
AACTCGAATTCCACACCTGGTGAAGAAAAGGCGTTACCAGAAGCAAGACAGTGAAAACAAGAGTGAGGCC
AAGGAACAGAGCAATGACGATTATGTTTTGGAAAAGCTTTTCAAAAAATCAGTTGGCGTGCACAGTGTCA
TGAAGCACGATGCCATCATGGATGGAGCCAGCCCAGATTATGTACTGGTGGAGGCAGAAGCCAACCGAGT
GGCCCAGGATGCCCTGAAAGCACTGAGGCTCTCTCGTCAGCGGTGTCTGGGAGCAGTGTCTGGTGTTCCC
ACCTGGACTGGCCACAGGGGGATTTCTGGTGCACCAGCAGGAAAAAAGAGTAGATTTGGTAAGAAAAGGA
ATTCTAACTTCTCTGTGCAGCATCCTTCATCAACATCTCCAACAGAGAAGTGCCAGGATGGCATCATGAA
AAAGGAGGGAAAAGATAATGTCCCTGAGCATTTTAGTGGAAGAGCAGAAGATGCAGACTCTTCATCCGGG
CCCCTCGCTTCCTCCTCACTCTTGGCTAAAATGAGAGCTAGAAACCACCTGATTCTGCCAGAGCGTTTAG
AAAGTGAAAGCGGGCACCTGCAGGAAGCTTCTGCCCTGCTGCCCACCACAGAACACGATGACCTTCTGGT
GGAGATGAGAAACTTCATCGCTTTCCAGGCCCACACTGATGGCCAGGCCAGCACCAGGGAGATACTGCAG
GAGTTTGAATCCAAGTTATCTGCATCACAGTCTTGTGTCTTCCGAGAACTATTGAGAAATCTGTGCACTT
TCCATAGAACTTCTGGTGGTGAAGGAATTTGGAAACTCAAGCCAGAATACTGCTAGTAATGAACTAGTCC
GTAACTTGAAAGTATTTCGATTTCTTGGCTTTATATATCTTGTGGAAAGGACGAACGCAATTTACGGCCT
GGTTGTGGACGCGTTAAGTCGACAATCAACCTCTGGATTACAAAATTTGTGAAAGATTGACTGGTATTCT
TAACTATGTTGCTCCTTTTACGCTATGTGGATACGCTGCTTTAATGCCTTTGTATCATGCTATTGCTTCC
CGTATGGCTTTCATTTTCTCCTCCTTGTATAAATCCTGGTTGCTGTCTCTTTATGAGGAGTTGTGGCCCG
TTGTCAGGCAACGTGGCGTGGTGTGCACTGTGTTTGCTGACGCAACCCCCACTGGTTGGGGCATTGCCAC
CACCTGTCAGCTCCTTTCCGGGACTTTCGCTTTCCCCCTCCCTATTGCCACGGCGGAACTCATCGCCGCC
TGCCTTGCCCGCTGCTGGACAGGGGCTCGGCTGTTGGGCACTGACAATTCCGTGGTGTTGTCGGGGAAAT
CATCGTCCTTTCCTTGGCTGCTCGCCTGTGTTGCCACCTGGATTCTGCGCGGGACGTCCTTCTGCTACGT
CCCTTCGGCCCTCAATCCAGCGGACCTTCCTTCCCGCGGCCTGCTGCCGGCTCTGCGGCCTCTTCCGCGT
CTTCGCCTTCGCCCTCAGACGAGTCGGATCTCCCTTTGGGCCGCCTCCCCGCGTCGACTTTAAGACCAAT
GACTTACAAGGCAGCTGTAGATCTTAGCCACTTTTTAAAAGAAAAGGGGGGACTGGAAGGGCTAATTCAC
TCCCAACGAAGACAAGATCTGCTTTTTGCTTGTACTGGGTCTCTCTGGTTAGACCAGATCTGAGCCTGGG
AGCTCTCTGGCTAACTAGGGAACCCACTGCTTAAGCCTCAATAAAGCTTGCCTTGAGTGCTTCAAGTAGT
GTGTGCCCGTCTGTTGTGTGACTCTGGTAACTAGAGATCCCTCAGACCCTTTTAGTCAGTGTGGAAAATC
TCTAGCAGTACGTATAGTAGTTCATGTCATCTTATTATTCAGTATTTATAACTTGCAAAGAAATGAATAT
CAGAGAGTGAGAGGAACTTGTTTATTGCAGCTTATAATGGTTACAAATAAAGCAATAGCATCACAAATTT
CACAAATAAAGCATTTTTTTCACTGCATTCTAGTTGTGGTTTGTCCAAACTCATCAATGTATCTTATCAT
GTCTGGCTCTAGCTATCCCGCCCCTAACTCCGCCCATCCCGCCCCTAACTCCGCCCAGTTCCGCCCATTC
TCCGCCCCATGGCTGACTAATTTTTTTTATTTATGCAGAGGCCGAGGCCGCCTCGGCCTCTGAGCTATTC
CAGAAGTAGTGAGGAGGCTTTTTTGGAGGCCTAGGGACGTACCCAATTCGCCCTATAGTGAGTCGTATTA
CGCGCGCTCACTGGCCGTCGTTTTACAACGTCGTGACTGGGAAAACCCTGGCGTTACCCAACTTAATCGC
CTTGCAGCACATCCCCCTTTCGCCAGCTGGCGTAATAGCGAAGAGGCCCGCACCGATCGCCCTTCCCAAC
AGTTGCGCAGCCTGAATGGCGAATGGG
[124 nt withheld, positions 10178-10301]
C
[91 nt withheld, positions 10303-10393]
A
[49 nt withheld, positions 10395-10443]
CCTTTGACGTTGGAGTCCACGTTCTTT
[37 nt withheld, positions 10471-10507]
ACCCTATCTCGGTCTATTCTTTTGATTTATAAGGGATTTTGCCGATTTCGGCCTATTGGTTAAAAAATGA
GCTGATTTAACAAAAATTTAACGCGAATTTTAACAAAATATTAACGCTTACAATTTAGGTGGCACTTTTC
GGGGAAATGTGCGCGGAACCCCTATTTGTTTATTTTTCTAAATACATTCAAATATGTATCCGCTCATGAG
ACAATAACCCTGATAAATGCTTCAATAATATTGAAAAAGGAAGAGTATGAGTATTCAACATTTCCGTGTC
GCCCTTATTCCCTTTTTTGCGGCATTTTGCCTTCCTGTTTTTGCTCACCCAGAAACGCTGGTGAAAGTAA
AAGATGCTGAAGATCAGTTGGGTGCACGAGTGGGTTACATCGAACTGGATCTCAACAGCGGTAAGATCCT
TGAGAGTTTTCGCCCCGAAGAACGTTTTCCAATGATGAGCACTTTTAAAGTTCTGCTATGTGGCGCGGTA
TTATCCCGTATTGACGCCGGGCAAGAGCAACTCGGTCGCCGCATACACTATTCTCAGAATGACTTGGTTG
AGTACTCACCAGTCACAGAAAAGCATCTTACGGATGGCATGACAGTAAGAGAATTATGCAGTGCTGCCAT
AACCATGAGTGATAACACTGCGGCCAACTTACTTCTGACAACGATCGGAGGACCGAAGGAGCTAACCGCT
TTTTTGCACAACATGGGGGATCATGTAACTCGCCTTGATCGTTGGGAACCGGAGCTGAATGAAGCCATAC
CAAACGACGAGCGTGACACCACGATGCCTGTAGCAATGGCAACAACGTTGCGCAAACTATTAACTGGCGA
ACTACTTACTCTAGCTTCCCGGCAACAATTAATAGACTGGATGGAGGCGGATAAAGTTGCAGGACCACTT
CTGCGCTCGGCCCTTCCGGCTGGCTGGTTTATTGCTGATAAATCTGGAGCCGGTGAGCGTGGGTCTCGCG
GTATCATTGCAGCACTGGGGCCAGATGGTAAGCCCTCCCGTATCGTAGTTATCTACACGACGGGGAGTCA
GGCAACTATGGATGAACGAAATAGACAGATCGCTGAGATAGGTGCCTCACTGATTAAGCATTGGTAACTG
TCAGACCAAGTTTACTCATATATACTTTAGATTGATTTAAAACTTCATTTTTAATTTAAAAGGATCTAGG
TGAAGATCCTTTTTGATAATCTCATGACCAAAATCCCTTAACGTGAGTTTTCGTTCCACTGAGCGTCAGA
CCCCGTAGAAAAGATCAAAGGATCTTCTTGAGATCCTTTTTTTCTGCGCGTAATCTGCTGCTTGCAAACA
AAAAAACCACCGCTACCAGCGGTGGTTTGTTTGCCGGATCAAGAGCTACCAACTCTTTTTCCGAAGGTAA
CTGGCTTCAGCAGAGCGCAGATACCAAATACTGTTCTTCTAGTGTAGCCGTAGTTAGGCCACCACTTCAA
GAACTCTGTAGCACCGCCTACATACCTCGCTCTGCTAATCCTGTTACCAGTGGCTGCTGCCAGTGGCGAT
AAGTCGTGTCTTACCGGGTTGGACTCAAGACGATAGTTACCGGATAAGGCGCAGCGGTCGGGCTGAACGG
GGGGTTCGTGCACACAGCCCAGCTTGGAGCGAACGACCTACACCGAACTGAGATACCTACAGCGTGAGCT
ATGAGAAAGCGCCACGCTTCCCGAAGGGAGAAAGGCGGACAGGTATCCGGTAAGCGGCAGGGTCGGAACA
GGAGAGCGCACGAGGGAGCTTCCAGGGGGAAACGCCTGGTATCTTTATAGTCCTGTCGGGTTTCGCCACC
TCTGACTTGAGCGTCGATTTTTGTGATGCTCGTCAGGGGGGCGGAGCCTATGGAAAAACGCCAGCAACGC
GGCCTTTTTACGGTTCCTGGCCTTTTGCTGGCCTTTTGCTCACATGTTCTTTCCTGCGTTATCCCCTGAT
TCTGTGGATAACCGTATTACCGCCTTTGAGTGAGCTGATACCGCTCGCCGCAGCCGAACGACCGAGCGCA
GCGAGTCAGTGAGCGAGGAAGCGGAAGAGCGCCCAATACGCAAACCGCCTCTCCCCGCGCGTTGGCCGAT
TCATTAATGCAGCTGGCACGACAGGTTTCCCGACTGGAAAGCGGGCAGTGAGCGCAACGCAATTAATGTG
AGTTAGCTCACTCATTAGGCACCCCAGGCTTTACACTTTATGCTTCCGGCTCGTATGTTGTGTGGAATTG
TGAGCGGATAACAATTTCACACAGGAAACAGCTATGACCATGATTACGCCAAGCGCGCAATTAACCCTCA
CTAAAGGGAACAAAAGCTGGAGCTGCAAGC
Features (pLannotate 1.2.2; 31 found; start..end, strand, type, name):
      5..231     +  promoter       RSV promoter: Rous sarcoma virus enhancer/promoter
    232..412     +  LTR            5' LTR (truncated): truncated 5' long terminal repeat (LTR) from HIV-1
    459..584     +  misc_feature   HIV-1 Ψ: packaging signal of human immunodeficiency virus type 1
    568..931     +  CDS            HIV-1 gag (fragment): gag protein from human immunodeficiency virus 1; gag
   1077..1310    +  misc_feature   RRE: The Rev response element (RRE) of HIV-1 allows for Rev-dependent mRNA export from the nucleus to the cytoplasm.
   1687..1713    +  CDS            Rev (fragment): human immunodeficiency virus 1 (HIV-1) Rev protein; rev; enhances nuclear export of unspliced and incompletely spliced viral mRNAs
   1720..1743    +  promoter       SV40 promoter (fragment): SV40 early promoter
   1744..1815    +  promoter       SV40 promoter (fragment): SV40 enhancer and early promoter
   1839..1974    +  rep_origin     SV40 ori: SV40 origin of replication
   2020..2616    +  CDS            PuroR (fragment): puromycin N-acetyltransferase; pac from Streptomyces; confers resistance to puromycin
   2665..2782    +  misc_feature   cPPT/CTS: central polypurine tract and central termination sequence of HIV-1
   2847..2913    +  CDS            small t antigen (fragment): SV40 (simian virus 40) small t antigen
   2920..4098    +  promoter       EF-1α promoter: strong constitutive promoter for human elongation factor EF-1α
   4115..8593    +  CDS            ERCC6: ERCC6_HUMAN - Also known as CSB. Experimental evidence at protein level: Swiss-Prot protein existence level 1. Essential factor involved in transcription-coupled nucleotide excision repair which allows RNA polymerase II-blocking lesions to be rapidly removed from the transcribed strand of active genes (PubMed:20541997, PubMed:26620705, PubMed:16246722). Upon DNA-binding, it locally modifies DNA conformation by wrapping the DNA around itself, thereby modifying the interface between stalled RNA polymerase II and DNA (PubMed:15548521). It is required for transcription-coupled repair complex forma
   8609..8662    +  promoter       U6 promoter (fragment): RNA polymerase III promoter for human U6 snRNA
   8704..9292    +  misc_feature   WPRE: woodchuck hepatitis virus posttranscriptional regulatory element
   9343..9362    +  misc_feature   cPPT/CTS (fragment): central polypurine tract and central termination sequence of HIV-1
   9364..9597    +  LTR            3' LTR (ΔU3): self-inactivating 3' long terminal repeat (LTR) from HIV-1
   9675..9796    +  polyA_signal   SV40 poly(A) signal: SV40 polyadenylation signal
   9836..9971    +  rep_origin     SV40 ori: SV40 origin of replication
   9992..10010   -  promoter       T7 promoter: promoter for bacteriophage T7 RNA polymerase
  10018..10173   +  CDS            lacZα (fragment): LacZα fragment of β-galactosidase; lacZ fragment
  10178..10606   +  rep_origin     f1 ori (sequence partly withheld): f1 bacteriophage origin of replication; arrow indicates direction of (+) strand synthesis
  10659..10763   +  promoter       AmpR promoter: bla
  10764..11624   +  CDS            AmpR: β-lactamase; bla; confers resistance to ampicillin, carbenicillin, and related antibiotics
  11795..12383   +  rep_origin     ori: high-copy-number ColE1/pMB1/pBR322/pUC origin of replication
  12566..12658   +  CDS            lacI (fragment): lac repressor; lacI; The lac repressor binds to the lac operator to inhibit transcription in E. coli. This inhibition can be relieved by adding lactose or isopropyl-β-D-thiogalactopyranoside (IPTG).
  12671..12692   +  protein_bind   CAP binding site: CAP binding activates transcription in the presence of cAMP. E. coli catabolite activator protein
  12707..12737   +  promoter       lac promoter: promoter for the E. coli lac operon
  12741..12763   +  protein_bind   lac operator (fragment): The lac repressor binds to the lac operator to inhibit transcription in E. coli. This inhibition can be relieved by adding lactose or isopropyl-β-D-thiogalactopyranoside (IPTG). lac repressor encoded by lacI
  12806..12824   +  promoter       T3 promoter: promoter for bacteriophage T3 RNA polymerase
