[The description below was written by a language model from this plasmid's Addgene catalogue record and pLannotate feature annotations shown in this document.]
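Description:
TFORF2528 is a lentiviral mammalian expression plasmid built on the pLX_TRC317 backbone from the Broad Institute Genetic Perturbation Platform. It belongs to a barcoded transcription factor ORF collection designed for pooled overexpression screens. It is propagated in E. coli through a high-copy ColE1/pUC-type origin with ampicillin selection (AmpR under its own bla promoter), and it also carries an f1 origin and remnants of a lac/T7/T3 cloning region. The depositor warns that the plasmid can recombine, a known risk for constructs with repeated LTR sequences.

The viral portion has a third-generation, self-inactivating layout. An RSV promoter drives a truncated HIV-1 5' LTR, followed by the Ψ packaging signal with a gag fragment, the RRE for Rev-dependent export, a cPPT/CTS, and a ΔU3 3' LTR with a downstream SV40 polyadenylation signal. Two expression units sit between the LTRs. The first is an SV40 early promoter/origin region upstream of puromycin N-acetyltransferase, which allows selection of transduced cells. The second is the human EF-1α promoter driving the payload, human ERCC6 (also called CSB; the reference transcript is noted in the depositor comments), followed by a WPRE to enhance transcript expression. ERCC6 is annotated as a factor essential for transcription-coupled nucleotide excision repair.

According to the record, each ORF in the collection is paired with a unique 24-bp barcode that identifies it in pooled screens. The barcode is not annotated in the feature table, so its position cannot be stated. The annotated sequence of about 12.8 kb agrees with the listed backbone and insert sizes. Typical use is to package lentivirus and stably overexpress ERCC6, either alone or as part of the pooled library in directed differentiation screens.
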