Addgene plasmid #144127: TFORF2528
Purpose: Lentiviral vector for overexpressing transcription factor ORFs with unique 24-bp barcodes. Barcodes facilitate identification of transcription factors in pooled screens.
Depositing lab: Feng Zhang. Depositing organization: Broad Institute. Publication: A transcription factor atlas of directed differentiation. Joung J, Ma S, Tay T, Geiger-Schuller KR, Kirchgatterer PC, Verdine VK, Guo B, Arias-Garcia MA, Allen WE, Singh A, Kuksenko O, Abudayyeh OO, Gootenberg JS, Fu Z, Macrae RK, Buenrostro JD, Regev A, Zhang F. Cell. 2023 Jan 5;186(1):209-229.e26. doi: 10.1016/j.cell.2022.11.026. PubMed 36608654.
Backbone
  Vector backbone: pLX_TRC317
  Backbone manufacturer: Broad Institute Genetic Perturbation Platform
  Backbone size w/o insert (bp): 8264
  Vector type: Mammalian Expression, Lentiviral
  Selectable markers: Puromycin
Growth in bacteria
  Bacterial resistance: Ampicillin, 100 μg/mL
  Growth temperature: 37°C
  Growth strain: NEB Stable
  Copy number: High Copy
Gene/Insert
  Gene/Insert name: ERCC6
  Species: H. sapiens (human)
  Insert size (bp): 4583
  Entrez Gene: ERCC6 (a.k.a. ARMD5, CKN2, COFS, COFS1, CSB, CSB-PGBD3, POF11, RAD26, UVSS1)
  Promoter: EF1a
  Cloning method: Unknown
  Sequencing primers: 5′ GGGTGGAGACTGAAGTTAGGCCAG; 3′ CACATAGCGTAAAAGGAGCAACATAG
Terms and licenses: Academic/Nonprofit Terms; Industry Terms: Not Available to Industry
Depositor comments: NM_000124,ENST00000355832 . The transcription factor ORF portion of this plasmid was synthesized by Genewiz. Please test multiple small colonies in case of plasmid recombination. To make this collection available in a timely manner, a portion of this collection was not fully sequenced by Addgene. If an Addgene verified full plasmid sequence is not available, please contact us prior to placing an order to request the full sequence.
How to cite: TFORF2528 was a gift from Feng Zhang (Addgene plasmid # 144127 ; http://n2t.net/addgene:144127 ; RRID:Addgene_144127)
