>Addgene plasmid #144127 | TFORF2528 | depositor partial sequence | sequence record 284505 | Insert
ACCGCCACCATGCCAAATGAGGGAATCCCCCACTCAAGTCAAACTCAGGAGCAAGACTGTTTACAGAGTC
AACCTGTCAGTAATAATGAAGAAATGGCAATCAAGCAAGAAAGTGGTGGTGATGGGGAGGTGGAGGAGTA
CCTCTCCTTTCGTTCTGTGGGTGACGGGCTGTCCACCTCTGCTGTGGGGTGCGCATCAGCAGCTCCGAGG
AGAGGGCCAGCCCTGCTGCACATCGACCGACATCAGATCCAGGCAGTAGAGCCTAGCGCCCAGGCCCTTG
AGCTGCAGGGTTTGGGTGTGGACGTCTATGACCAGGACGTGCTGGAACAGGGAGTGCTTCAGCAGGTGGA
CAATGCCATCCATGAGGCCAGCCGTGCCTCCCAGCTCGTTGACGTGGAGAAGGAGTATCGGTCGGTCCTG
GATGACCTCACGTCATGTACGACATCCCTAAGGCAAATCAATAAAATTATTGAACAGCTTAGCCCTCAAG
CTGCCACCAGCAGAGACATCAACAGGAAACTAGATTCTGTAAAACGACAGAAGTATAATAAGGAACAACA
GCTAAAAAAGATCACTGCAAAACAAAAGCATCTCCAGGCCATCCTTGGAGGAGCAGAGGTGAAAATTGAA
CTAGATCACGCCAGTCTGGAGGAGGATGCAGAGCCGGGGCCATCCAGTCTTGGCAGCATGCTCATGCCTG
TCCAGGAGACTGCCTGGGAAGAGCTCATCCGCACTGGCCAGATGACACCTTTTGGTACCCAGATCCCTCA
GAAACAGGAGAAAAAGCCCAGAAAAATCATGCTTAATGAAGCATCAGGCTTCGAAAAGTATTTGGCAGAT
CAAGCAAAACTGTCTTTTGAAAGGAAGAAGCAAGGTTGTAATAAAAGAGCAGCTAGAAAAGCTCCAGCCC
CAGTCACGCCTCCAGCCCCAGTGCAAAATAAAAACAAACCAAACAAGAAAGCCAGAGTTCTGTCCAAAAA
AGAGGAGCGTTTGAAAAAGCACATCAAGAAACTCCAGAAGAGGGCTTTGCAGTTCCAGGGGAAAGTGGGA
TTGCCAAAGGCAAGGAGACCTTGGGAGTCAGACATGAGGCCAGAGGCAGAGGGAGACTCTGAGGGTGAAG
AGTCTGAGTATTTCCCCACAGAGGAGGAGGAAGAGGAGGAAGATGACGAGGTGGAGGGGGCAGAGGCGGA
CCTGTCTGGAGATGGTACTGACTATGAGCTGAAGCCTCTGCCCAAGGGCGGGAAACGGCAGAAGAAAGTG
CCAGTGCAGGAGATTGATGATGACTTTTTCCCAAGTTCTGGGGAAGAAGCTGAAGCTGCTTCTGTAGGAG
AAGGAGGAGGAGGAGGTCGGAAAGTGGGAAGATACCGAGATGATGGAGATGAAGATTATTATAAGCAGCG
GTTAAGGAGATGGAATAAACTGAGACTGCAGGACAAAGAGAAACGTCTGAAGCTGGAGGACGATTCTGAG
GAAAGTGATGCTGAATTTGACGAAGGTTTTAAAGTGCCAGGTTTTCTGTTCAAAAAGCTTTTTAAGTACC
AGCAGACAGGTGTTAGGTGGCTGTGGGAATTGCACTGCCAGCAGGCAGGAGGAATTCTGGGAGATGAAAT
GGGATTGGGCAAGACCATCCAGATAATTGCCTTCTTGGCAGGTCTGAGCTACAGCAAGATCAGGACTCGT
GGTTCAAATTACAGGTTTGAGGGGTTGGGTCCAACTGTAATTGTCTGTCCAACAACAGTGATGCATCAGT
GGGTGAAGGAATTTCACACGTGGTGGCCTCCGTTCAGAGTGGCAATTCTACATGAAACCGGTTCCTATAC
CCACAAAAAGGAGAAACTAATTCGAGATGTTGCTCATTGTCATGGAATTTTGATCACATCTTACTCCTAC
ATTCGATTGATGCAGGATGACATTAGCAGGTATGACTGGCACTATGTGATCTTGGACGAAGGACACAAAA
TTCGAAATCCAAATGCTGCTGTCACCCTTGCTTGCAAACAGTTTCGCACCCCTCATCGGATCATTCTGTC
TGGCTCACCGATGCAAAATAACCTCCGAGAGCTGTGGTCGCTCTTTGACTTCATCTTCCCGGGAAAGTTA
GGCACGTTGCCTGTGTTTATGGAGCAGTTCTCCGTCCCCATCACCATGGGGGGATATTCAAATGCTTCCC
CAGTACAGGTCAAAACTGCTTACAAGTGTGCATGTGTCTTACGAGATACCATAAATCCATACCTACTGCG
GAGAATGAAGTCAGATGTCAAGATGAGCCTTTCTTTGCCAGATAAAAATGAACAGGTCTTATTTTGCCGT
CTTACAGATGAGCAGCATAAAGTCTACCAAAATTTCGTTGATTCCAAAGAAGTTTACAGGATTCTCAATG
GAGAGATGCAGATTTTCTCCGGACTTATAGCCCTAAGAAAAATTTGCAACCACCCTGATCTCTTTTCTGG
AGGTCCCAAGAATCTCAAAGGTCTTCCTGATGATGAACTAGAAGAAGATCAGTTTGGGTACTGGAAACGT
TCTGGGAAAATGATTGTTGTTGAGTCTTTGTTGAAAATATGGCACAAGCAGGGTCAGCGAGTATTGCTGT
TTTCTCAGTCAAGGCAGATGCTGGACATACTTGAAGTATTCCTTAGAGCCCAAAAGTATACCTATCTCAA
GATGGATGGTACCACTACAATAGCTTCAAGACAGCCACTGATTACGAGATACAATGAGGACACATCCATA
TTTGTGTTTCTTCTGACCACGCGGGTGGGCGGCTTAGGTGTCAACCTGACGGGGGCAAACAGAGTTGTCA
TCTATGACCCAGACTGGAACCCAAGCACGGACACGCAGGCCCGGGAGCGAGCATGGAGAATAGGCCAGAA
GAAGCAAGTGACTGTGTACAGGCTCCTGACTGCGGGCACCATTGAAGAAAAGATCTACCACCGACAAATC
TTCAAGCAGTTTTTGACAAATAGAGTGCTAAAAGACCCAAAACAAAGGCGGTTTTTCAAATCCAATGATC
TCTATGAGCTATTTACTCTGACTAGTCCTGATGCATCCCAGAGCACTGAAACAAGTGCAATTTTTGCAGG
AACTGGATCAGATGTTCAGACACCCAAATGCCATCTAAAAAGAAGGATTCAACCAGCCTTTGGAGCAGAC
CATGATGTTCCAAAACGCAAGAAGTTCCCTGCTTCTAACATATCTGTAAATGATGCCACATCATCTGAAG
AGAAATCTGAGGCTAAAGGAGCTGAAGTAAATGCAGTAACTTCTAATCGAAGTGATCCTTTGAAAGATGA
CCCTCACATGAGTAGTAATGTAACTAGCAATGATAGGCTTGGAGAAGAGACAAATGCAGTATCTGGACCA
GAAGAGTTGTCAGTGATTAGTGGAAATGGGGAATGTTCAAATTCTTCAGGAACAGGCAAAACTTCTATGC
CATCTGGTGATGAAAGCATTGATGAAAAGTTAGGTCTTTCTTACAAAAGAGAAAGACCCAGCCAGGCTCA
AACAGAAGCTTTTTGGGAGAATAAACAAATGGAAAATAATTTTTATAAGCACAAGTCAAAAACAAAACAT
CATAGTGTGGCAGAAGAAGAGACCCTGGAGAAACATCTGAGACCAAAGCAAAAGCCTAAGAACTCTAAGC
ATTGCAGAGACGCCAAGTTTGAAGGAACTCGAATTCCACACCTGGTGAAGAAAAGGCGTTACCAGAAGCA
AGACAGTGAAAACAAGAGTGAGGCCAAGGAACAGAGCAATGACGATTATGTTTTGGAAAAGCTTTTCAAA
AAATCAGTTGGCGTGCACAGTGTCATGAAGCACGATGCCATCATGGATGGAGCCAGCCCAGATTATGTAC
TGGTGGAGGCAGAAGCCAACCGAGTGGCCCAGGATGCCCTGAAAGCACTGAGGCTCTCTCGTCAGCGGTG
TCTGGGAGCAGTGTCTGGTGTTCCCACCTGGACTGGCCACAGGGGGATTTCTGGTGCACCAGCAGGAAAA
AAGAGTAGATTTGGTAAGAAAAGGAATTCTAACTTCTCTGTGCAGCATCCTTCATCAACATCTCCAACAG
AGAAGTGCCAGGATGGCATCATGAAAAAGGAGGGAAAAGATAATGTCCCTGAGCATTTTAGTGGAAGAGC
AGAAGATGCAGACTCTTCATCCGGGCCCCTCGCTTCCTCCTCACTCTTGGCTAAAATGAGAGCTAGAAAC
CACCTGATTCTGCCAGAGCGTTTAGAAAGTGAAAGCGGGCACCTGCAGGAAGCTTCTGCCCTGCTGCCCA
CCACAGAACACGATGACCTTCTGGTGGAGATGAGAAACTTCATCGCTTTCCAGGCCCACACTGATGGCCA
GGCCAGCACCAGGGAGATACTGCAGGAGTTTGAATCCAAGTTATCTGCATCACAGTCTTGTGTCTTCCGA
GAACTATTGAGAAATCTGTGCACTTTCCATAGAACTTCTGGTGGTGAAGGAATTTGGAAACTCAAGCCAG
AATACTGCTAGTAATGAACTAGTCCGTAACTTGAAAGTATTTCGATTTCTTGGCTTTATATATCTTGTGG
AAAGGACGAACGCAATTTACGGCCTGGTTGTGG
