>Addgene plasmid #144127 | TFORF2528 | depositor partial sequence | sequence record 284506 | Barcode
ACGCAATTTACGGCCTGGTTGTGG
